Addgene plasmid #52338: TFRC-His-bio
Purpose: Expresses full-length Transferrin receptor protein 1 ectodomain in mammalian cells. N-terminal His tag, biotinylation sequence and rat Cd4d3+4 tag.
Depositing lab: Gavin Wright. Depositing organization: Wellcome Sanger Institute. Publication: A human platelet receptor protein microarray identifies FcepsilonR1alpha as an activating PEAR1 ligand. Sun Y, Vandenbriele C, Kauskot A, Verhamme P, Hoylaerts MF, Wright GJ. Mol Cell Proteomics. 2015 Feb 23. pii: mcp.M114.046946. 10.1074/mcp.M114.046946 PubMed 25713122.
Backbone
  Vector backbone: pTT3
  Backbone manufacturer: Yves Durocher, NRC
  Backbone size w/o insert (bp): 6749
  Total vector size (bp): 8771
  Modifications to backbone: His tag, linker, enzymatic biotinylation sequence, and rat CD4 d3+4 (HisLBio-CD4d3+4).
  Vector type: Mammalian Expression
Growth in bacteria
  Bacterial resistance: Ampicillin, 100 μg/mL
  Growth temperature: 37°C
  Growth strain: Top10
  Copy number: High Copy
Gene/Insert
  Gene/Insert name: TFRC (alt name: Transferrin receptor protein 1)
  Species: H. sapiens (human)
  Insert size (bp): 2022
  Entrez Gene: TFRC (a.k.a. CD71, IMD46, T9, TFR, TFR1, TR, TRFR, p90)
  Promoter: CMV
  Tag / fusion protein: His tag (N terminal on backbone); enzymatic biotinylation sequence (N terminal on backbone); rat CD4 d3+4 (N terminal on backbone)
  Cloning method: Restriction Enzyme; 5′ cloning site NotI (not destroyed); 3′ cloning site AscI (not destroyed)
  Sequencing primers: 5′ CMV-fwd
Resource information
  A portion of this plasmid was derived from a plasmid made by: Insert was chemically synthesised.
Terms and licenses: Academic/Nonprofit Terms; Industry Terms: Not Available to Industry
Depositor comments: Article ref 116
How to cite: TFRC-His-bio was a gift from Gavin Wright (Addgene plasmid # 52338 ; http://n2t.net/addgene:52338 ; RRID:Addgene_52338)
