[The description below was written by a language model from this plasmid's Addgene catalogue record and pLannotate feature annotations shown in this document.]
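Description:
TFRC-His-bio is a mammalian expression plasmid built on the pTT3 backbone for transient production of the soluble ectodomain of human transferrin receptor protein 1 (TFRC, also known as CD71). It is maintained in E. coli through a high-copy ColE1/pUC-type origin with ampicillin selection (AmpR under its own bla promoter). The backbone also carries a fragment of the Epstein-Barr virus oriP, which supports episomal retention and higher yields in cell lines that express EBNA1. No mammalian selection marker is annotated.

Expression is driven by the CMV immediate-early enhancer and promoter. These are followed by adenovirus-derived leader and splice sequences and a chimeric intron fragment that promote efficient transcript processing; the annotated adenoviral terminal protein "CDS" on the reverse strand most likely reflects this leader region rather than a real coding unit. A fragment annotated as a mouse immunoglobulin heavy chain signal sequence lies just before the plasmid's numbering origin and would direct the product into the secretory pathway. The catalogue record places a His tag, linker and enzymatic biotinylation sequence next, although these are not individually annotated. Rat CD4 domains 3+4 then precede the chemically synthesised TFRC ectodomain, cloned between NotI and AscI sites. Placing the tags at the N terminus fits TFRC being a type II membrane protein, whose extracellular region is C-terminal. A rabbit β-globin polyadenylation signal terminates the transcript.

The secreted fusion can be purified via the His tag, captured on streptavidin after enzymatic biotinylation, and detected through the CD4 tag. The associated publication used such proteins in a human platelet receptor protein microarray to screen for extracellular receptor–ligand interactions.
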