Features (pLannotate 1.2.2; 19 found; start..end, strand, type, name):
    223..774     +  CDS            Cd4 (fragment): CD4_RAT - Experimental evidence at protein level: Swiss-Prot protein existence level 1. Integral membrane glycoprotein that plays an essential role in the immune response and serves multiple functions in responses against both external and internal offenses. In T-cells, functions primarily as a coreceptor for MHC class II molecule:peptide complex. The antigens presented by class II peptides are derived from extracellular proteins while class I peptides are derived from cytosolic proteins. Interacts simultaneously with the T-cell receptor (TCR) and the MHC class II presented by antigen presenti
    787..2802    +  CDS            TFRC (fragment) (sequence partly withheld): TFR1_HUMAN - Experimental evidence at protein level: Swiss-Prot protein existence level 1. (Microbial infection) Acts as a receptor for new-world arenaviruses: Guanarito, Junin and Machupo virus. From Homo sapiens (Human).
   2869..2924    +  polyA_signal   β-globin poly(A) signal: rabbit β-globin polyadenylation signal (Gil and Proudfoot, 1987)
   3438..5119    -  rep_origin     oriP (fragment): Epstein-Barr virus oriP replication origin (Yates et al., 2000)
   5246..5350    +  promoter       AmpR promoter: bla
   5351..6211    +  CDS            AmpR: β-lactamase; bla; confers resistance to ampicillin, carbenicillin, and related antibiotics
   6382..6970    +  rep_origin     ori: high-copy-number ColE1/pMB1/pBR322/pUC origin of replication
   7153..7245    +  CDS            lacI (fragment): lac repressor; lacI; The lac repressor binds to the lac operator to inhibit transcription in E. coli. This inhibition can be relieved by adding lactose or isopropyl-β-D-thiogalactopyranoside (IPTG).
   7258..7279    +  protein_bind   CAP binding site: CAP binding activates transcription in the presence of cAMP. E. coli catabolite activator protein
   7294..7324    +  promoter       lac promoter: promoter for the E. coli lac operon
   7332..7348    +  protein_bind   lac operator: The lac repressor binds to the lac operator to inhibit transcription in E. coli. This inhibition can be relieved by adding lactose or isopropyl-β-D-thiogalactopyranoside (IPTG). lac repressor encoded by lacI
   7418..7434    +  promoter       tet promoter (fragment): E. coli promoter for tetracycline efflux protein gene
   7444..7469    -  CDS            bla(M) (fragment): β-lactamase lacking the signal sequence; bla(M); allows cytosolic expression of β-lactamase
   7643..8022    +  enhancer       CMV enhancer: human cytomegalovirus immediate early enhancer
   8024..8223    +  promoter       CMV promoter: human cytomegalovirus (CMV) immediate early promoter
   8291..8329    +  misc_feature   Ad SA (fragment): adenovirus major late transcript splice acceptor (Friedrich and Soriano, 1991)
   8362..8571    -  CDS            PTP (fragment): TERM_ADE02 - Experimental evidence at protein level: Swiss-Prot protein existence level 1. Protein covalently bound to the viral DNA that acts as a primer for viral genomic replication by DNA strand displacement. Assembles on the viral origin of replication in an initiation complex with viral polymerase, DBP, host NFIA and host POU2F1/OCT1. During initiation, the polymerase covalently couples the first dCTP with Ser- 580 of pTP. The terminal protein stimulates the template activity over 20 fold compared to protein-free templates. Neo-synthesized viral genomes are linked to two preterminal prot
   8602..8691    +  intron         chimeric intron (fragment): chimera between introns from adenovirus and immunoglobulin heavy chain genes
   8710..8756    +  CDS            IgH signal sequence (fragment): signal sequence from the mouse immunoglobulin heavy chain variable region
>Addgene plasmid #52338 | TFRC-His-bio | depositor full sequence | sequence record 81059 | TFRC-His-bio sequence 8769 bps
GCCACCATGGAGTTTCAGACCCAGGTACTCATGTCCCTGCTGCTCTGCATGTCTGGTCTGAATTCCGGCC
ACCACCATCACCACCATAGCCCCGACAGGAACCTGCCTCCTCTGGCCCCTCTGGGCCCCAACAGCGGCAG
CCCAGACCTGCATCATATTCTGGATGCACAGAAAATGGTGTGGAATCATCGTGACAGAAACCTGCCTCCA
CTAGCACCTCTGTCGACCTCCATCACGGCCTATAAGAGTGAGGGGGAGTCAGCGGAGTTCTCCTTCCCAC
TCAACCTTGGAGAGGAAAGCCTGCAGGGAGAGTTGAGATGGAAGGCAGAGAAGGCTCCTTCTTCCCAGTC
CTGGATCACCTTCTCCCTAAAGAACCAAAAGGTGTCTGTGCAGAAGTCTACTAGCAACCCCAAGTTCCAG
CTGTCCGAAACGCTCCCACTCACCCTTCAGATACCCCAGGTCTCCCTTCAGTTTGCTGGTTCTGGCAACC
TGACCCTGACTCTGGACAGAGGGATACTGTATCAGGAAGTGAACCTGGTGGTGATGAAAGTGACTCAGCC
CGACAGCAACACTTTGACCTGTGAGGTGATGGGACCCACCTCACCCAAGATGAGACTGATCTTGAAGCAG
GAGAATCAGGAGGCCAGGGTCTCCAGGCAGGAGAAAGTGATTCAAGTGCAGGCCCCTGAAGCAGGGGTGT
GGCAATGTCTACTGAGTGAAGGTGAAGAGGTCAAGATGGACTCCAAGATCCAGGTTTTATCCAAAGGGTT
GAATTCGCGGCCGCCTTGCAAGGGCGTGGAACCCAAGACCGAGTGCGAGAGACTGGCCGGCACCGAGTCT
CCCGTGCGGGAAGAACCCGGCGAGGACTTTCCTGCCGCCAGACGGCTGTACTGGGACGACCTGAAGCGGA
AGCTGAGCGAGAAGCTGGACAGCACCGACTTCACCGGCACCATCAAGCTGCTGAACGAGAACAGCTACGT
GCCCAGAGAGGCCGGCAGCCAGAAGGACGAGAACCTGGCCCTGTACGTGGAAAACCAGTTCAGAGAGTTC
AAGCTGAGCAAAGTGTGGCGGGACCAGCACTTCGTGAAGATCCAGGTCAAAGACAGCGCCCAGAACAGCG
TGATCATCGTGGACAAGAACGGCCGGCTGGTGTACCTGGTGGAAAACCCTGGCGGCTACGTGGCCTACAG
CAAGGCCGCCACCGTGACCGGCAAGCTGGTGCACGCCAACTTCGGCACCAAGAAGGACTTCGAGGACCTG
TACACCCCCGTGAACGGCAGCATCGTGATCGTGCGGGCTGGCAAGATCACCTTCGCCGAGAAGGTGGCCA
ACGCCGAGAGCCTCAACGCCATCGGCGTGCTGATCTACATGGACCAGACCAAGTTCCCCATCGTGAACGC
CGAGCTGAGCTTCTTCGGCCACGCCCACCTGGGCACCGGCGATCCTTACACCCCCGGCTTCCCCAGCTTC
AACCACACCCAGTTCCCCCCCAGCCGGTCCTCCGGCCTGCCCAATATCCCCGTGCAGACCATCAGCCGGG
CTGCCGCCGAGAAGCTGTTCGGCAACATGGAAGGCGACTGCCCCAGCGACTGGAAAACCGACAGCACCTG
TCGGATGGTCACCAGCGAGAGCAAGAACGTGAAGCTGACCGTGTCCAACGTGCTGAAAGAGATCAAGATC
CTGAACATCTTTGGCGTGATCAAGGGCTTCGTGGAACCCGATCACTACGTCGTCGTCGGCGCCCAGAGAG
ATGCCTGGGGACCTGGCGCCGCTAAGTCTGGCGTGGGAACAGCCCTGCTGCTGAAGCTGGCCCAGATGTT
CAGCGACATGGTGCTGAAGGACGGCTTCCAGCCCAGCCGCAGCATCATCTTCGCCTCTTGGAGCGCTGGC
GACTTCGGCTCTGTGGGAGCCACCGAGTGGCTGGAAGGCTACCTGAGCAGCCTGCACCTGAAGGCTTTCA
CCTACATCAACCTGGACAAGGCCGTGCTGGGCACCAGCAACTTCAAGGTGTCCGCCAGCCCTCTGCTGTA
CACCCTGATCGAGAAAACCATGCAGAATGTGAAGCACCCTGTGACCGGCCAGTTCCTGTATCAGGACAGC
AACTGGGCCTCTAAGGTGGAAAAGCTGACCCTGGACAACGCCGCCTTCCCATTCCTGGCCTACTCCGGAA
TCCCCGCCGTGTCCTTCTGCTTCTGCGAGGACACCGACTACCCCTACCTGGGCACAACCATGGACACCTA
CAAAGAGCTGATCGAGCGGATCCCCGAGCTGAACAAGGTGGCCAGAGCCGCCGCTGAGGTGGCAGGCCAG
TTTGTGATCAAGCTGACCCACGACGTGGAACTGAAC
[444 nt withheld, positions 2347-2790]
GACAACGAGTTCTGAGGCGCGCCTGAATTCTTCTAGACACGTGATTAATTAAGGATCCCCCGACCTCGAC
CTCTGGCTAATAAAGGAAATTTATTTTCATTGCAATAGTGTGTTGGAATTTTTTGTGTCTCTCACTCGGA
AGGACATATGGGAGGGCAAATCATTTGGTCGAGATCCCTCGGAGATCTCTAGCTAGAGGATCGATCCCCG
CCCCGGACGAACTAAACCTGACTACGACATCTCTGCCCCTTCTTCGCGGGGCAGTGCATGTAATCCCTTC
AGTTGGTTGGTACAACTTGCCAACTGGGCCCTGTTCCACATGTGACACGGGGGGGGACCAAACACAAAGG
GGTTCTCTGACTGTAGTTGACATCCTTATAAATGGATGTGCACATTTGCCAACACTGAGTGGCTTTCATC
CTGGAGCAGACTTTGCAGTCTGTGGACTGCAACACAACATTGCCTTTATGTGTAACTCTTGGCTGAAGCT
CTTACACCAATGCTGGGGGACATGTACCTCCCAGGGGCCCAGGAAGACTACGGGAGGCTACACCAACGTC
AATCAGAGGGGCCTGTGTAGCTACCGATAAGCGGACCCTCAAGAGGGCATTAGCAATAGTGTTTATAAGG
CCCCCTTGTTAACCCTAAACGGGTAGCATATGCTTCCCGGGTAGTAGTATATACTATCCAGACTAACCCT
AATTCAATAGCATATGTTACCCAACGGGAAGCATATGCTATCGAATTAGGGTTAGTAAAAGGGTCCTAAG
GAACAGCGATATCTCCCACCCCATGAGCTGTCACGGTTTTATTTACATGGGGTCAGGATTCCACGAGGGT
AGTGAACCATTTTAGTCACAAGGGCAGTGGCTGAAGATCAAGGAGCGGGCAGTGAACTCTCCTGAATCTT
CGCCTGCTTCTTCATTCTCCTTCGTTTAGCTAATAGAATAACTGCTGAGTTGTGAACAGTAAGGTGTATG
TGAGGTGCTCGAAAACAAGGTTTCAGGTGACGCCCCCAGAATAAAATTTGGACGGGGGGTTCAGTGGTGG
CATTGTGCTATGACACCAATATAACCCTCACAAACCCCTTGGGCAATAAATACTAGTGTAGGAATGAAAC
ATTCTGAATATCTTTAACAATAGAAATCCATGGGGTGGGGACAAGCCGTAAAGACTGGATGTCCATCTCA
CACGAATTTATGGCTATGGGCAACACATAATCCTAGTGCAATATGATACTGGGGTTATTAAGATGTGTCC
CAGGCAGGGACCAAGACAGGTGAACCATGTTGTTACACTCTATTTGTAACAAGGGGAAAGAGAGTGGACG
CCGACAGCAGCGGACTCCACTGGTTGTCTCTAACACCCCCGAAAATTAAACGGGGCTCCACGCCAATGGG
GCCCATAAACAAAGACAAGTGGCCACTCTTTTTTTTGAAATTGTGGAGTGGGGGCACGCGTCAGCCCCCA
CACGCCGCCCTGCGGTTTTGGACTGTAAAATAAGGGTGTAATAACTTGGCTGATTGTAACCCCGCTAACC
ACTGCGGTCAAACCACTTGCCCACAAAACCACTAATGGCACCCCGGGGAATACCTGCATAAGTAGGTGGG
CGGGCCAAGATAGGGGCGCGATTGCTGCGATCTGGAGGACAAATTACACACACTTGCGCCTGAGCGCCAA
GCACAGGGTTGTTGGTCCTCATATTCACGAGGTCGCTGAGAGCACGGTGGGCTAATGTTGCCATGGGTAG
CATATACTACCCAAATATCTGGATAGCATATGCTATCCTAATCTATATCTGGGTAGCATAGGCTATCCTA
ATCTATATCTGGGTAGCATATGCTATCCTAATCTATATCTGGGTAGTATATGCTATCCTAATTTATATCT
GGGTAGCATAGGCTATCCTAATCTATATCTGGGTAGCATATGCTATCCTAATCTATATCTGGGTAGTATA
TGCTATCCTAATCTGTATCCGGGTAGCATATGCTATCCTAATAGAGATTAGGGTAGTATATGCTATCCTA
ATTTATATCTGGGTAGCATATACTACCCAAATATCTGGATAGCATATGCTATCCTAATCTATATCTGGGT
AGCATATGCTATCCTAATCTATATCTGGGTAGCATAGGCTATCCTAATCTATATCTGGGTAGCATATGCT
ATCCTAATCTATATCTGGGTAGTATATGCTATCCTAATTTATATCTGGGTAGCATAGGCTATCCTAATCT
ATATCTGGGTAGCATATGCTATCCTAATCTATATCTGGGTAGTATATGCTATCCTAATCTGTATCCGGGT
AGCATATGCTATCCTCATGATAAGCTGTCAAACATGAGAATTTTCTTGAAGACGAAAGGGCCTCGTGATA
CGCCTATTTTTATAGGTTAATGTCATGATAATAATGGTTTCTTAGACGTCAGGTGGCACTTTTCGGGGAA
ATGTGCGCGGAACCCCTATTTGTTTATTTTTCTAAATACATTCAAATATGTATCCGCTCATGAGACAATA
ACCCTGATAAATGCTTCAATAATATTGAAAAAGGAAGAGTATGAGTATTCAACATTTCCGTGTCGCCCTT
ATTCCCTTTTTTGCGGCATTTTGCCTTCCTGTTTTTGCTCACCCAGAAACGCTGGTGAAAGTAAAAGATG
CTGAAGATCAGTTGGGTGCACGAGTGGGTTACATCGAACTGGATCTCAACAGCGGTAAGATCCTTGAGAG
TTTTCGCCCCGAAGAACGTTTTCCAATGATGAGCACTTTTAAAGTTCTGCTATGTGGCGCGGTATTATCC
CGTGTTGACGCCGGGCAAGAGCAACTCGGTCGCCGCATACACTATTCTCAGAATGACTTGGTTGAGTACT
CACCAGTCACAGAAAAGCATCTTACGGATGGCATGACAGTAAGAGAATTATGCAGTGCTGCCATAACCAT
GAGTGATAACACTGCGGCCAACTTACTTCTGACAACGATCGGAGGACCGAAGGAGCTAACCGCTTTTTTG
CACAACATGGGGGATCATGTAACTCGCCTTGATCGTTGGGAACCGGAGCTGAATGAAGCCATACCAAACG
ACGAGCGTGACACCACGATGCCTGCAGCAATGGCAACAACGTTGCGCAAACTATTAACTGGCGAACTACT
TACTCTAGCTTCCCGGCAACAATTAATAGACTGGATGGAGGCGGATAAAGTTGCAGGACCACTTCTGCGC
TCGGCCCTTCCGGCTGGCTGGTTTATTGCTGATAAATCTGGAGCCGGTGAGCGTGGGTCTCGCGGTATCA
TTGCAGCACTGGGGCCAGATGGTAAGCCCTCCCGTATCGTAGTTATCTACACGACGGGGAGTCAGGCAAC
TATGGATGAACGAAATAGACAGATCGCTGAGATAGGTGCCTCACTGATTAAGCATTGGTAACTGTCAGAC
CAAGTTTACTCATATATACTTTAGATTGATTTAAAACTTCATTTTTAATTTAAAAGGATCTAGGTGAAGA
TCCTTTTTGATAATCTCATGACCAAAATCCCTTAACGTGAGTTTTCGTTCCACTGAGCGTCAGACCCCGT
AGAAAAGATCAAAGGATCTTCTTGAGATCCTTTTTTTCTGCGCGTAATCTGCTGCTTGCAAACAAAAAAA
CCACCGCTACCAGCGGTGGTTTGTTTGCCGGATCAAGAGCTACCAACTCTTTTTCCGAAGGTAACTGGCT
TCAGCAGAGCGCAGATACCAAATACTGTTCTTCTAGTGTAGCCGTAGTTAGGCCACCACTTCAAGAACTC
TGTAGCACCGCCTACATACCTCGCTCTGCTAATCCTGTTACCAGTGGCTGCTGCCAGTGGCGATAAGTCG
TGTCTTACCGGGTTGGACTCAAGACGATAGTTACCGGATAAGGCGCAGCGGTCGGGCTGAACGGGGGGTT
CGTGCACACAGCCCAGCTTGGAGCGAACGACCTACACCGAACTGAGATACCTACAGCGTGAGCTATGAGA
AAGCGCCACGCTTCCCGAAGGGAGAAAGGCGGACAGGTATCCGGTAAGCGGCAGGGTCGGAACAGGAGAG
CGCACGAGGGAGCTTCCAGGGGGAAACGCCTGGTATCTTTATAGTCCTGTCGGGTTTCGCCACCTCTGAC
TTGAGCGTCGATTTTTGTGATGCTCGTCAGGGGGGCGGAGCCTATGGAAAAACGCCAGCAACGCGGCCTT
TTTACGGTTCCTGGCCTTTTGCTGGCCTTTTGCTCACATGTTCTTTCCTGCGTTATCCCCTGATTCTGTG
GATAACCGTATTACCGCCTTTGAGTGAGCTGATACCGCTCGCCGCAGCCGAACGACCGAGCGCAGCGAGT
CAGTGAGCGAGGAAGCGGAAGAGCGCCCAATACGCAAACCGCCTCTCCCCGCGCGTTGGCCGATTCATTA
ATGCAGCTGGCACGACAGGTTTCCCGACTGGAAAGCGGGCAGTGAGCGCAACGCAATTAATGTGAGTTAG
CTCACTCATTAGGCACCCCAGGCTTTACACTTTATGCTTCCGGCTCGTATGTTGTGTGGAATTGTGAGCG
GATAACAATTTCACACAGGAAACAGCTATGACCATGATTACGCCAAGCTCTAGCTAGAGGTCGACCAATT
CTCATGTTTGACAGCTTATCATCGCAGATCCGGGCAACGTTGTTGCCATTGCTGCAGGCGCAGAACTGGT
AGGTATGGAAGATCTATACATTGAATCAATATTGGCAATTAGCCATATTAGTCATTGGTTATATAGCATA
AATCAATATTGGCTATTGGCCATTGCATACGTTGTATCTATATCATAATATGTACATTTATATTGGCTCA
TGTCCAATATGACCGCCATGTTGACATTGATTATTGACTAGTTATTAATAGTAATCAATTACGGGGTCAT
TAGTTCATAGCCCATATATGGAGTTCCGCGTTACATAACTTACGGTAAATGGCCCGCCTGGCTGACCGCC
CAACGACCCCCGCCCATTGACGTCAATAATGACGTATGTTCCCATAGTAACGCCAATAGGGACTTTCCAT
TGACGTCAATGGGTGGAGTATTTACGGTAAACTGCCCACTTGGCAGTACATCAAGTGTATCATATGCCAA
GTCCGCCCCCTATTGACGTCAATGACGGTAAATGGCCCGCCTGGCATTATGCCCAGTACATGACCTTACG
GGACTTTCCTACTTGGCAGTACATCTACGTATTAGTCATCGCTATTACCATGGTGATGCGGTTTTGGCAG
TACACCAATGGGCGTGGATAGCGGTTTGACTCACGGGGATTTCCAAGTCTCCACCCCATTGACGTCAATG
GGAGTTTGTTTTGGCACCAAAATCAACGGGACTTTCCAAAATGTCGTAATAACCCCGCCCCGTTGACGCA
AATGGGCGGTAGGCGTGTACGGTGGGAGGTCTATATAAGCAGAGCTCGTTTAGTGAACCGTCAGATCCTC
ACTCTCTTCCGCATCGCTGTCTGCGAGGGCCAGCTGTTGGGCTCGCGGTTGAGGACAAACTCTTCGCGGT
CTTTCCAGTACTCTTGGATCGGAAACCCGTCGGCCTCCGAACGGTACTCCGCCACCGAGGGACCTGAGCG
AGTCCGCATCGACCGGATCGGAAAACCTCTCGAGAAAGGCGTCTAACCAGTCACAGTCGCAAGGTAGGCT
GAGCACCGTGGCGGGCGGCAGCGGGTGGCGGTCGGGGTTGTTTCTGGCGGAGGTGCTGCTGATGATGTAA
TTAAAGTAGGCGGTCTTGAGACGGCGGATGGTCGAGGTGAGGTGTGGCAGGCTTGAGATCCAGCTGTTGG
GGTGAGTACTCCCTCTCAAAAGCGGGCATTACTTCTGCGCTAAGATTGTCAGTTTCCAAAAACGAGGAGG
ATTTGATATTCACCTGGCCCGATCTGGCCATACACTTGAGTGACAATGACATCCACTTTGCCTTTCTCTC
CACAGGTGTCCACTCCCAGGTCCAAGTTT
