>Addgene plasmid #52338 | TFRC-His-bio | addgene partial sequence | sequence record 94488 | pMT2-F 5'-TTGCCTTTCTCTCCACAGGT-3'
CAGACCCAGGTACTCATGTCCCTGCTGCTCTGCATGTCTGGTCTGAATTCCGGCCACCACCATCACCACC
ATAGCCCCGACAGGAACCTGCCTCCTCTGGCCCCTCTGGGCCCCAACAGCGGCAGCCCAGACCTGCATCA
TATTCTGGATGCACAGAAAATGGTGTGGAATCATCGTGACAGAAACCTGCCTCCACTAGCACCTCTGTCG
ACCTCCATCACGGCCTATAAGAGTGAGGGGGAGTCAGCGGAGTTCTCCTTCCCACTCAACCTTGGAGAGG
AAAGCCTGCAGGGAGAGTTGAGATGGAAGGCAGAGAAGGCTCCTTCTTCCCAGTCCTGGATCACCTTCTC
CCTAAAGAACCAAAAGGTGTCTGTGCAGAAGTCTACTAGCAACCCCAAGTTCCAGCTGTCCGAAACGCTC
CCACTCACCCTTCAGATACCCCAGGTCTCCCTTCAGTTTGCTGGTTCTGGCAACCTGACCCTGACTCTGG
ACAGAGGGATACTGTATCAGGAAGTGAACCTGGTGGTGATGAAAGTGACTCAGCCCGACAGCAACACTTT
GACCTGTGAGGTGATGGGACCCACCTCACCCAAGATGAGACTGATCTTGAAGCAGGAGAATCAGGAGGCC
AGGGTCTCCAGGCAGGAGAAAGTGATTCAAGTGCAGGCCCCTGAAGCAGGGGTGTGGCAATGTCTACTGA
GTGAAGGTGAAGAGGTCAAGATGGACTCCAAGATCCAGGTTTTATCCAAAGGGTTGAATTCGCGGCCGCC
TTGCAAGGGCGTGGAACCCAAGACCGAGTGCGAGAGACTGGCCGGCACCGAGTCTCCCGTGCGGGAAGAA
CCCGGCGAGGACTTTCCTGCCGCCAGACGGCTGTACTGGGACGACCTGAAGCGGAAGCTGA
