>Addgene plasmid #52338 | TFRC-His-bio | addgene partial sequence | sequence record 94765 | rb_glob_PA_term-R 5'-CCCATATGTCCTTCCGAGTG-3'
ATAAATTTCCTTTATTAGCCAGAGGTCGAGGTCGGGGGATCCTTAATTAATCACGTGTCTAGAAGAATTC
AGGCGCGCCTCAGAACTCGTTGTC
[444 nt withheld, positions 95-538]
GTTCAGTTCCACGTCGTGGGTCAGCTTGATCACAAACTGGCCTGCCACCTCAGCGGCGGCTCTGGCCACC
TTGTTCAGCTCGGGGATCCGCTCGATCAGCTCTTTGTAGGTGTCCATGGTTGTGCCCAGGTAGGGGTAGT
CGGTGTCCTCGCAGAAGCAGAAGGACACGGCGGGGATTCCGGAGTAGGCCAGGAATGGGAAGGCGGCGTT
GTCCAGGGTCAGCTTTTCCACCTTAGAGGCC
